>Addgene plasmid #31578 | pQTEV-PHYHIP | depositor full sequence | sequence record 14474 | Author sequence
CTCGAGAAATCATAAAAAATTTATTTGCTTTGTGAGCGGATAACAATTATAATAGATTCAATTGTGAGCG
GATAACAATTTCACACAGAATTCATTAAAGAGGAGAAATTAACTATGAAACATCACCATCACCATCACCA
TAGCGATTACGACATCCCCACTACTGAGAATCTTTATTTTCAGGGATCCGAGCTGCTGTCCACGCCCCAC
AGCATTGAGATCAACAACATCACCTGCGACTCCTTCCGCATCTCCTGGGCCATGGAGGACAGTGACCTGG
AGAGGGTCACCCATTACTTCATTGACCTTAACAAGAAGGAGAATAAGAATTCCAACAAGTTCAAGCACCG
GGACGTCCCCACCAAGCTCGTGGCCAAGGCAGTGCCGCTGCCCATGACGGTGAGAGGCCACTGGTTCCTG
AGCCCCCGCACGGAGTACAGTGTGGCCGTGCAGACGGCAGTGAAGCAGAGCGATGGGGAGTACCTGGTGT
CCGGCTGGAGCGAGACGGTGGAGTTCTGCACTGGGGATTATGCCAAGGAGCACCTGGCTCAGCTTCAGGA
GAAAGCTGAGCAGATCGCAGGCCGCATGCTCCGCTTCTCCGTCTTCTACCGCAACCATCACAAGGAGTAC
TTCCAGCATGCCAGGACCCACTGCGGGAACATGCTGCAGCCTTACCTGAAGGACAACAGCGGCAGCCACG
GCTCCCCCACCAGCGGTATGCTCCACGGGGTCTTCTTCAGCTGCAACACGGAGTTCAACACGGGCCAGCC
CCCGCAGGACTCCCCCTACGGCCGCTGGCGCTTCCAGATCCCAGCTCAGCGCCTCTTCAATCCCAGCACC
AACCTCTACTTTGCGGACTTCTACTGCATGTACACGGCCTACCACTACGCCATCCTGGTGCTGGCGCCCA
AAGGCTCCCCGGGGGACCGCTTCTGCCGCGACCGCCTGCCCCTCCTGGACATTGCTTGCAACAAGTTCCT
GACCTGCAGCGTGGAGGATGGGGAGCTGGTCTTCCGCCACGCCCAGGACCTCATCCTGGAGATCATCTAC
ACTGAGCCCGTCGACCTGTCCCTGGGCACCCTGGGGGAGATCAGTGGGCACCAGCTCATGAGTCTGTCTA
CTGCCGATGCCAAGAAGGACCCCAGCTGCAAGACCTGCAACATCAGCGTGGGCCGCTGAGCGGCCGCTCG
ACCTGCAGCCAAGCTTAATTAGCTGAGCTTGGACTCCTGTTGATAGATCCAGTAATGACCTCAGAACTCC
ATCTGGATTTGTTCAGAACGCTCGGTTGCCGCCGGGCGTTTTTTATTGGTGAGAATCCAAGCTAGCTTGG
CGAGATTTTCAGGAGCTAAGGAAGCTAAAATGGAGAAAAAAATCACTGGATATACCACCGTTGATATATC
CCAATGGCATCGTAAAGAACATTTTGAGGCATTTCAGTCAGTTGCTCAATGTACCTATAACCAGACCGTT
CAGCTGGATATTACGGCCTTTTTAAAGACCGTAAAGAAAAATAAGCACAAGTTTTATCCGGCCTTTATTC
ACATTCTTGCCCGCCTGATGAATGCTCATCCGGAATTTCGTATGGCAATGAAAGACGGTGAGCTGGTGAT
ATGGGATAGTGTTCACCCTTGTTACACCGTTTTCCATGAGCAAACTGAAACGTTTTCATCGCTCTGGAGT
GAATACCACGACGATTTCCGGCAGTTTCTACACATATATTCGCAAGATGTGGCGTGTTACGGTGAAAACC
TGGCCTATTTCCCTAAAGGGTTTATTGAGAATATGTTTTTCGTCTCAGCCAATCCCTGGGTGAGTTTCAC
CAGTTTTGATTTAAACGTGGCCAATATGGACAACTTCTTCGCCCCCGTTTTCACCATGGGCAAATATTAT
ACGCAAGGCGACAAGGTGCTGATGCCGCTGGCGATTCAGGTTCATCATGCCGTTTGTGATGGCTTCCATG
TCGGCAGAATGCTTAATGAATTACAACAGTACTGCGATGAGTGGCAGGGCGGGGCGTAATTTTTTTAAGG
CAGTTATTGGTGCCCTTAAACGCCTGGGGTAATGACTCTCTAGCTTGAGGCATCAAATAAAACGAAAGGC
TCAGTCGAAAGACTGGGCCTTTCGTTTTATCTGTTGTTTGTCGGTGAACGCTCTCCTGAGTAGGACAAAT
CCGCCCTCTAGATTACGTGCAGTCGATGATAAGCTGTCAAACATGAGAATTGTGCCTAATGAGTGAGCTA
ACTTACATTAATTGCGTTGCGCTCACTGCCCGCTTTCCAGTCGGGAAACCTGTCGTGCCAGCTGCATTAA
TGAATCGGCCAACGCGCGGGGAGAGGCGGTTTGCGTATTGGGCGCCAGGGTGGTTTTTCTTTTCACCAGT
GAGACGGGCAACAGCTGATTGCCCTTCACCGCCTGGCCCTGAGAGAGTTGCAGCAAGCGGTCCACGCTGG
TTTGCCCCAGCAGGCGAAAATCCTGTTTGATGGTGGTTAACGGCGGGATATAACATGAGCTGTCTTCGGT
ATCGTCGTATCCCACTACCGAGATATCCGCACCAACGCGCAGCCCGGACTCGGTAATGGCGCGCATTGCG
CCCAGCGCCATCTGATCGTTGGCAACCAGCATCGCAGTGGGAACGATGCCCTCATTCAGCATTTGCATGG
TTTGTTGAAAACCGGACATGGCACTCCAGTCGCCTTCCCGTTCCGCTATCGGCTGAATTTGATTGCGAGT
GAGATATTTATGCCAGCCAGCCAGACGCAGACGCGCCGAGACAGAACTTAATGGGCCCGCTAACAGCGCG
ATTTGCTGGTGACCCAATGCGACCAGATGCTCCACGCCCAGTCGCGTACCGTCTTCATGGGAGAAAATAA
TACTGTTGATGGGTGTCTGGTCAGAGACATCAAGAAATAACGCCGGAACATTAGTGCAGGCAGCTTCCAC
AGCAATGGCATCCTGGTCATCCAGCGGATAGTTAATGATCAGCCCACTGACGCGTTGCGCGAGAAGATTG
TGCACCGCCGCTTTACAGGCTTCGACGCCGCTTCGTTCTACCATCGACACCACCACGCTGGCACCCAGTT
GATCGGCGCGAGATTTAATCGCCGCGACAATTTGCGACGGCGCGTGCAGGGCCAGACTGGAGGTGGCAAC
GCCAATCAGCAACGACTGTTTGCCCGCCAGTTGTTGTGCCACGCGGTTGGGAATGTAATTCAGCTCCGCC
ATCGCCGCTTCCACTTTTTCCCGCGTTTTCGCAGAAACGTGGCTGGCCTGGTTCACCACGCGGGAAACGG
TCTGATAAGAGACACCGGCATACTCTGCGACATCGTATAACGTTACTGGTTTCACATTCACCACCCTGAA
TTGACTCTCTTCCGGGCGCTATCATGCCATACCGCGAAAGGTTTTGCACCATTCGATGGTGTCGGAATTT
CGGGCAGCGTTGGGTCCTGGCCACGGGTGCGCATGATCTAGAGCTGCCTCGCGCGTTTCGGTGATGACGG
TGAAAACCTCTGACACATGCAGCTCCCGGAGACGGTCACAGCTTGTCTGTAAGCGGATGCCGGGAGCAGA
CAAGCCCGTCAGGGCGCGTCAGCGGGTGTTGGCGGGTGTCGGGGCGCAGCCATGACCCAGTCACGTAGCG
ATAGCGGAGTGTATACTGGCTTAACTATGCGGCATCAGAGCAGATTGTACTGAGAGTGCACCACATGCGG
TGTGAAATACCGCACAGATGCGTAAGGAGAAAATACCGCATCAGGCGCTCTTCCGCTTCCTCGCTCACTG
ACTCGCTGCGCTCGGTCGTTCGGCTGCGGCGAGCGGTATCAGCTCACTCAAAGGCGGTAATACGGTTATC
CACAGAATCAGGGGATAACGCAGGAAAGAACATGTGAGCAAAAGGCCAGCAAAAGGCCAGGAACCGTAAA
AAGGCCGCGTTGCTGGCGTTTTTCCATAGGCTCCGCCCCCCTGACGAGCATCACAAAAATCGACGCTCAA
GTCAGAGGTGGCGAAACCCGACAGGACTATAAAGATACCAGGCGTTTCCCCCTGGAAGCTCCCTCGTGCG
CTCTCCTGTTCCGACCCTGCCGCTTACCGGATACCTGTCCGCCTTTCTCCCTTCGGGAAGCGTGGCGCTT
TCTCATAGCTCACGCTGTAGGTATCTCAGTTCGGTGTAGGTCGTTCGCTCCAAGCTGGGCTGTGTGCACG
AACCCCCCGTTCAGCCCGACCGCTGCGCCTTATCCGGTAACTATCGTCTTGAGTCCAACCCGGTAAGACA
CGACTTATCGCCACTGGCAGCAGCCACTGGTAACAGGATTAGCAGAGCGAGGTATGTAGGCGGTGCTACA
GAGTTCTTGAAGTGGTGGCCTAACTACGGCTACACTAGAAGGACAGTATTTGGTATCTGCGCTCTGCTGA
AGCCAGTTACCTTCGGAAAAAGAGTTGGTAGCTCTTGATCCGGCAAACAAACCACCGCTGGTAGCGGTGG
TTTTTTTGTTTGCAAGCAGCAGATTACGCGCAGAAAAAAAGGATCTCAAGAAGATCCTTTGATCTTTTCT
ACGGGGTCTGACGCTCAGTGGAACGAAAACTCACGTTAAGGGATTTTGGTCATGAGATTATCAAAAAGGA
TCTTCACCTAGATCCTTTTAAATTAAAAATGAAGTTTTAAATCAATCTAAAGTATATATGAGTAAACTTG
GTCTGACAGTTACCAATGCTTAATCAGTGAGGCACCTATCTCAGCGATCTGTCTATTTCGTTCATCCATA
GTTGCCTGACTCCCCGTCGTGTAGATAACTACGATACGGGAGGGCTTACCATCTGGCCCCAGTGCTGCAA
TGATACCGCGAGACCCACGCTCACCGGCTCCAGATTTATCAGCAATAAACCAGCCAGCCGGAAGGGCCGA
GCGCAGAAGTGGTCCTGCAACTTTATCCGCCTCCATCCAGTCTATTAATTGTTGCCGGGAAGCTAGAGTA
AGTAGTTCGCCAGTTAATAGTTTGCGCAACGTTGTTGCCATTGCTACAGGCATCGTGGTGTCACGCTCGT
CGTTTGGTATGGCTTCATTCAGCTCCGGTTCCCAACGATCAAGGCGAGTTACATGATCCCCCATGTTGTG
CAAAAAAGCGGTTAGCTCCTTCGGTCCTCCGATCGTTGTCAGAAGTAAGTTGGCCGCAGTGTTATCACTC
ATGGTTATGGCAGCACTGCATAATTCTCTTACTGTCATGCCATCCGTAAGATGCTTTTCTGTGACTGGTG
AGTACTCAACCAAGTCATTCTGAGAATAGTGTATGCGGCGACCGAGTTGCTCTTGCCCGGCGTCAATACG
GGATAATACCGCGCCACATAGCAGAACTTTAAAAGTGCTCATCATTGGAAAACGTTCTTCGGGGCGAAAA
CTCTCAAGGATCTTACCGCTGTTGAGATCCAGTTCGATGTAACCCACTCGTGCACCCAACTGATCTTCAG
CATCTTTTACTTTCACCAGCGTTTCTGGGTGAGCAAAAACAGGAAGGCAAAATGCCGCAAAAAAGGGAAT
AAGGGCGACACGGAAATGTTGAATACTCATACTCTTCCTTTTTCAATATTATTGAAGCATTTATCAGGGT
TATTGTCTCATGAGCGGATACATATTTGAATGTATTTAGAAAAATAAACAAATAGGGGTTCCGCGCACAT
TTCCCCGAAAAGTGCCACCTGACGTCTAAGAAACCATTATTATCATGACATTAACCTATAAAAATAGGCG
TATCACGAGGCCCTTTCGTCTTCAC
Features (pLannotate 1.2.2; 18 found; start..end, strand, type, name):
     10..54      +  promoter       T5 promoter: bacteriophage T5 promoter for E. coli RNA polymerase, with embedded lac operator
     62..78      +  protein_bind   lac operator: The lac repressor binds to the lac operator to inhibit transcription in E. coli. This inhibition can be relieved by adding lactose or isopropyl-β-D-thiogalactopyranoside (IPTG). lac repressor encoded by lacI
    121..141     +  CDS            7xHis: 6xHis affinity tag
    165..185     +  CDS            capTEV™ (fragment): composite tag for in vivo biotinylation, TEV protease cleavage, and 6xHis tagging
    190..1176    +  CDS            PHYHIP: PHYIP_HUMAN - Also known as DYRK1AP3, KIAA0273. Experimental evidence at protein level: Swiss-Prot protein existence level 1. Its interaction with PHYH suggests a role in the development of the central system. From Homo sapiens (Human).
   1222..1316    +  terminator     lambda t0 terminator: transcription terminator from phage lambda
   1331..1359    +  promoter       cat promoter (fragment): promoter of the E. coli cat gene encoding chloramphenicol acetyltransferase
   1360..2016    +  CDS            cat: CAT_ECOLX - Experimental evidence at protein level: Swiss-Prot protein existence level 1. This enzyme is an effector of chloramphenicol resistance in bacteria. From Escherichia coli. This protein is used as a marker in many commonly used cloning vectors, such as pACYC184.
   2084..2170    +  terminator     rrnB T1 terminator: Escherichia coli rrnB; transcription terminator T1 from the E. coli rrnB gene
   2193..2210    -  promoter       tet promoter (fragment): E. coli promoter for tetracycline efflux protein gene
   2229..2250    -  protein_bind   CAP binding site: CAP binding activates transcription in the presence of cAMP. E. coli catabolite activator protein
   2263..3345    -  CDS            lacI: lac repressor; lacI; The lac repressor binds to the lac operator to inhibit transcription in E. coli. This inhibition can be relieved by adding lactose or isopropyl-β-D-thiogalactopyranoside (IPTG).
   3346..3423    -  promoter       lacIq promoter: lacI (mutant); In the lacIq allele, a single base change in the promoter boosts expression of the lacI gene about 10-fold.
   3472..3513    +  CDS            rop (fragment): Rop protein, which maintains plasmids at low copy number; rop
   3615..3755    +  misc_feature   bom: basis of mobility region from pBR322
   3941..4529    -  rep_origin     ori: high-copy-number ColE1/pMB1/pBR322/pUC origin of replication
   4700..5560    -  CDS            AmpR: β-lactamase; bla; confers resistance to ampicillin, carbenicillin, and related antibiotics
   5561..5665    -  promoter       AmpR promoter: bla
