[The description below was written by a language model from this plasmid's Addgene catalogue record and pLannotate feature annotations shown in this document.]
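Description:
pQTEV-PHYHIP is a bacterial expression plasmid for producing human phytanoyl-CoA hydroxylase interacting protein (PHYHIP) in E. coli. It is built on pQTEV, a derivative of the Qiagen pQE-2 vector, and the full sequence record is about 5.8 kb. The plasmid replicates from a ColE1/pMB1-type origin, next to a pBR322 bom region and a fragment of rop, and it is selected with ampicillin through the bla gene. The record lists copy number as unknown. A cat sequence with a partial cat promoter is annotated downstream of the expression cassette, but the depositor states that this chloramphenicol resistance gene is inactive.

The PHYHIP coding sequence was cloned between BamHI and NotI sites, both of which are retained. The catalogued insert is 1,065 bp, of which 987 bp is annotated as PHYHIP coding sequence. It lies downstream of a bacteriophage T5 promoter controlled by lac operator sequences. It is fused at its N terminus to a vector-encoded histidine tag followed by a TEV protease recognition site, so the tag can be used for metal-affinity purification and then cleaved off. The lambda t0 terminator follows the insert, and an rrnB T1 terminator lies further downstream. The plasmid carries its own lacI gene under the lacIq promoter, which supplies enough repressor to keep the T5 promoter off until IPTG is added.

The clone is supplied in the Rosetta strain, which carries a second, chloramphenicol-resistant plasmid, pRARE. This plasmid provides rare tRNAs that aid overexpression of recombinant proteins. pQTEV-PHYHIP comes from a structural genomics project that generated a public catalogue of expression clones for human proteins.
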