Addgene plasmid #31578: pQTEV-PHYHIP
Depositing lab: Konrad Buessow. Depositing organization: Max Planck Institute for Molecular Genetics. Publication: Structural genomics of human proteins--target selection and generation of a public catalogue of expression clones. Bussow K, Scheich C, Sievert V, Harttig U, Schultz J, Simon B, Bork P, Lehrach H, Heinemann U. Microb Cell Fact. 2005 Jul 5;4:21. doi: 10.1186/1475-2859-4-21. PubMed 15998469.
Backbone
  Vector backbone: pQTEV
  Backbone size w/o insert (bp): 4700
  Vector type: Bacterial Expression
Growth in bacteria
  Bacterial resistance: Ampicillin, 100 μg/mL
  Growth temperature: 37°C
  Growth strain: Rosetta
  Copy number: Unknown
Gene/Insert
  Gene/Insert name: phytanoyl-CoA hydroxylase interacting protein (alt name: PSFEp758C1124)
  Species: H. sapiens (human)
  Insert size (bp): 1065
  GenBank ID: DQ000530
  Entrez Gene: PHYHIP (a.k.a. DYRK1AP3, PAHX-AP, PAHXAP1)
  Tag / fusion protein: His (N terminal on backbone); TEV (N terminal on backbone)
  Cloning method: Restriction Enzyme; 5′ cloning site BamHI (not destroyed); 3′ cloning site NotI (not destroyed)
  Sequencing primers: 5′ TGAGCGGATAACAATTTCACACAG; 3′ GGCAACCGAGCGTTCTGAAC
Terms and licenses: Academic/Nonprofit Terms; Industry Terms: Not Available to Industry
Depositor comments: The vector pQTEV is derived from Qiagen pQE-2 and contains an inactive chloramphenicol resistance gene sequence. The Rosetta bacterial strain contains an additional plasmid. The second plasmid, pRARE, provides rare tRNAs for overexpression of recombinant proteins. It has 4694 bp and is chloramphenicol resistence.
How to cite: pQTEV-PHYHIP was a gift from Konrad Buessow (Addgene plasmid # 31578 ; http://n2t.net/addgene:31578 ; RRID:Addgene_31578)
