>Addgene plasmid #31578 | pQTEV-PHYHIP | addgene partial sequence | sequence record 60971 | pQE-Fwd 5'-CCCGAAAAGTGCCACCTG-3'
AAATAGGCGTATCACGAGGCCCTTTCGTCTTCACCTCGAGAAATCATAAAAAATTTATTTGCTTTGTGAG
CGGATAACAATTATAATAGATTCAATTGTGAGCGGATAACAATTTCACACAGAATTCATTAAAGAGGAGA
AATTAACTATGAAACATCACCATCACCATCACCATAGCGATTACGACATCCCCACTACTGAGAATCTTTA
TTTTCAGGGATCCGAGCTGCTGTCCACGCCCCACAGCATTGAGATCAACAACATCACCTGCGACTCCTTC
CGCATCTCCTGGGCCATGGAGGACAGTGACCTGGAGAGGGTCACCCATTACTTCATTGACCTTAACAAGA
AGGAGAATAAGAATTCCAACAAGTTCAAGCACCGGGACGTCCCCACCAAGCTCGTGGCCAAGGCAGTGCC
GCTGCCCATGACGGTGAGAGGCCACTGGTTCCTGAGCCCCCGCACGGAGTACAGTGTGGCCGTGCAGACG
GCAGTGAAGCAGAGCGATGGGGAGTACCTGGTGTCCGGCTGGAGCGAGACGGTGGAGTTCTGCACTGGGG
ATTATGCCAAGGAGCACCTGGCTCAGCTTCAGGAGAAAGCTGAGCAGATCGCAGGCCGCATGCTCCGCTT
CTCCGTCTTCTACCGCAACCATCACAAGGAGTACTTCCAGCATGCCAGGACCCACTGCGGGAACATGCTG
CAGCCTTACCTGAAGGACAACAGCGGCAGCCACGGCTCCCCCACCAGCGGTATGCTCCACGGGGTCTTCT
TCAGCTGCAACACGGAGTTCAACACGGGCCAGCCCCCGCAGGACTCCCCCTACGGCCGCTGGCGCTTCCA
GATCCCAGCTCAGCGCCTCTTCAATCCCAGCACCAACCT
